>Addgene plasmid #32600 | pCAG:mRFP1 | depositor partial sequence | sequence record 39699 | CAG primer
NNNNNNNNNNNNNNNNNNNNNNNNNNTTCTTCGGGGCGANNACTCTCAAGGATCTTACCGCTGTTGAGAT
CCAGTTCGATGTAACCCACTCGTGCACCCAACTGATCTTCAGCATCTTTTACTTTCACCAGCGTTTCTGG
GTGAGCAAAAACAGGAAGGCAAAATGCCGCAAAAAAGGGAATAAGGGCGACACGGAAATGTTGAATACTC
ATACTCTTCCTTTTTCAATATTATTGAAGCATTTATCAGGGTTATTGTCTCATGANCGGATACATATTTG
AATGTATTTAGAAAAATAAACAAATAGGGGTTCCGCGCACATTTCCCCGAAAAGTGCCACCTGGGTCGAC
ATTGATTATTGACTAGTTATTAATAGTAATCAATTACGGGGTCATTAGTTCATAGCCCATATATGGAGTT
CCGCGTTACATAACTTACGGTAAATGGCCCGCCTGGCTGACCGCCCAACGACCCCCGCCCATTGACGTCA
ATAATGACGTATGTTCCCATAGTAACGCCAATAGGGACTTTCCATTGACGTCAATGGGTGGAGTATTTAC
GGTAAACTGCCCACTTGGCAGTACATCAAGTGTATCATATGCCAAGTACGCCCCCTATTGACGTCAATGA
CGGTAAATGGCCCGCCTGGCATTATGCCCAGTACATGACCTTATGGGACTTTCCTACTTGGCAGTACATC
TACGTATTAGTCATCGCTATTACCATGGTCGAGGTGAGCCCCACGTTCTGCTTCACTCTCCCCATCTCCC
CCCCCTCCCCACCCCCAATTTTGTATTTATTTATTTTTTAATTATTTTGTGCANCGATGGGGGCGGGGGG
GGGGGGGGGGNNCGCNCCANNNNGNNCGGNNAGNGNNNANNNNNNNNGNNAAGCNAANCNNAAANNNGNN
NCNNNNNNNNANANNANNGGTGNNNNNNNNANATTNNNNNNNNNGNNNNNNNNN
