>Addgene plasmid #32600 | pCAG:mRFP1 | addgene partial sequence | sequence record 42467 | Bglob-pA-R 5'-ttttggcagagggaaaaaga-3'
TGGCACACCAGCCACCACCTTCTGATAGGCAGCCTGCACCTGAGGAGTGAATTCTTATGCGCCGGTGGAG
TGGCGGCCCTCGGCGCGCTCGTACTGTTCCACGATGGTGTAGTCCTCGTTGTGGGAGGTGATGTCCAGCT
TGATGTCGGTCTTGTAGGCGCCGGGCAGCTGCACGGGCTTCTTGGCCATGTAGGTGGTCTTGACCTCGGC
GTCGTAGTGGCCGCCGTCCTTCAGCTTCAGCCTCATCTTGATCTCGCCCTTCAGGGCGCCGTCCTCGGGG
TACATCCGCTCGGTGGAGGCCTCCCAGCCCATGGTCTTCTTCTGCATTACGGGGCCGTCGGAGGGGAAGT
TGGTGCCGCGCAGCTTCACCTTGTAGATGAACTCGCCGTCCTGCAGGGAGGAGTCCTGGGTCACGGTCAC
CACGCCGCCGTCNTCGAAGTTCATCACGCGCTCCCACTTGAAGCCCTCGGG
