[The description below was written by a language model from this plasmid's Addgene catalogue record.]
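Description:
pCAG:mRFP1 is a mammalian expression plasmid built on the pCAGGS backbone (about 4.7 kb without the insert) that drives constitutive expression of the monomeric red fluorescent protein mRFP1. It is maintained in E. coli as a high-copy plasmid under ampicillin selection. The record lists no mammalian selection marker and includes no feature table, so the bacterial origin, polyadenylation signal and other backbone elements are not itemised. The total size of the construct and the insert length are also not given.

The mRFP1 coding sequence was amplified by PCR and inserted into the single EcoRI site of pCAGGS. The site is retained on both sides of the insert, so the reporter can be excised with that one enzyme, although cloning through a single site means orientation had to be confirmed. The depositor also refers to the resulting plasmid as pCXmRFP1 or pCX-mRFP1. Expression comes from the CAG promoter of pCAGGS, a composite element generally understood to combine the CMV immediate-early enhancer with the chicken beta-actin promoter, valued for strong, widespread activity across mammalian cell types. mRFP1 is a monomeric derivative of DsRed, which makes it better suited than the tetrameric parent as a cell label and spectrally separable from green and yellow fluorescent proteins.

The depositor verified the construct by transient transfection of Cos-7 cells, which showed robust red fluorescence. The associated publication describes embryonic stem cells and mice with widespread mRFP1 expression for in vivo imaging, so the plasmid serves as a ubiquitous red reporter for marking cells in culture and for generating labelled ES cell lines or transgenic animals.
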