Addgene plasmid #32600: pCAG:mRFP1
Depositing lab: Anna-Katerina Hadjantonakis. Depositing organization: Memorial Sloan-Kettering Cancer Center. Publication: Genetic and spectrally distinct in vivo imaging: embryonic stem cells and mice with widespread expression of a monomeric red fluorescent protein. Long JZ, Lackan CS, Hadjantonakis AK. BMC Biotechnol. 2005 Jul 4;5:20. 10.1186/1472-6750-5-20 PubMed 15996270.
Backbone
  Vector backbone: pCAGGS
  Backbone size w/o insert (bp): 4700
  Vector type: Mammalian Expression
Growth in bacteria
  Bacterial resistance: Ampicillin, 100 μg/mL
  Growth temperature: 37°C
  Growth strain: DH5alpha
  Copy number: High Copy
Gene/Insert
  Gene/Insert name: mRFP1
  Promoter: pCAGGs
  Cloning method: Restriction Enzyme; 5′ cloning site EcoR1 (not destroyed); 3′ cloning site EcoR1 (not destroyed)
  Sequencing primers: 5′ 5'RFP (5'-cgtagaattcgccaccaatggctagcatgactgg); 3′ 3'RFP (5'-gcacgaattcgggcgccggtggagtggcggcc)
Terms and licenses: Academic/Nonprofit Terms; Industry Terms: Not Available to Industry
Depositor comments: The mRFP1 coding sequence was amplified by PCR using primers 5'RFP (5'-cgtagaattcgccaccaatggctagcatgactgg) and 3'RFP (5'-gcacgaattcgggcgccggtggagtggcggcc) using Pfx Polymerase (Invitrogen). The resulting product was cloned into the EcoRI site of pCAGGS to generate pCXmRFP1. Transient transfection of Cos-7 cells using Fugene 6 Transfection Reagent as per manufacturer's recommendations (Roche) was used to evaluate pCX-mRFP1, and verify that it produced robust red fluorescence More Information: https://www.ncbi.nlm.nih.gov/pubmed/12060735 A monomeric red fluorescent protein. Campbell et al (PNAS. 2002 Jun 11; 99:12)
How to cite: pCAG:mRFP1 was a gift from Anna-Katerina Hadjantonakis (Addgene plasmid # 32600 ; http://n2t.net/addgene:32600 ; RRID:Addgene_32600)
